Addgene plasmid #42636: ZNF668-Flag
Depositing lab: Shiaw-Yih Lin. Depositing organization: University of Texas MD Anderson Cancer Center. Publication: ZNF668 functions as a tumor suppressor by regulating p53 stability and function in breast cancer. Hu R, Peng G, Dai H, Breuer EK, Stemke-Hale K, Li K, Gonzalez-Angulo AM, Mills GB, Lin SY. Cancer Res. 2011 Oct 15;71(20):6524-34. doi: 10.1158/0008-5472.CAN-11-0853. Epub 2011 Aug 18. PubMed 21852383.
Backbone
  Vector backbone: p3xFLAG-CMV-10
  Backbone manufacturer: Sigma
  Backbone size w/o insert (bp): 6400
  Vector type: Mammalian Expression
  Selectable markers: Neomycin (select with G418)
Growth in bacteria
  Bacterial resistance: Ampicillin, 100 μg/mL
  Growth temperature: 37°C
  Growth strain: DH5alpha
  Copy number: High Copy
Gene/Insert
  Gene/Insert name: ZNF668
  Species: H. sapiens (human)
  Insert size (bp): 1860
  GenBank ID: NM_024706.3
  Entrez Gene: ZNF668
  Tag / fusion protein: 3xFLAG (N terminal on backbone)
  Cloning method: Restriction Enzyme; 5′ cloning site EcoRI (unknown if destroyed); 3′ cloning site EcoRI (unknown if destroyed)
  Sequencing primers: 5′ CMV Forward
Terms and licenses: Academic/Nonprofit Terms; Industry Terms: Not Available to Industry
How to cite: ZNF668-Flag was a gift from Shiaw-Yih Lin (Addgene plasmid # 42636 ; http://n2t.net/addgene:42636 ; RRID:Addgene_42636)
