[The description below was written by a language model from this plasmid's Addgene catalogue record.]
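Description:
ZNF668-Flag is a mammalian expression plasmid built on the commercial p3xFLAG-CMV-10 backbone (about 6.4 kb without insert), carrying the human ZNF668 coding sequence as an insert of roughly 1.86 kb. ZNF668 encodes a zinc finger protein. The insert was placed into the vector by restriction cloning using EcoRI at both the 5′ and 3′ junctions, a non-directional strategy, and the record does not say whether these sites were preserved. The backbone supplies an N-terminal 3xFLAG epitope, so the protein is produced as a 3xFLAG-ZNF668 fusion that can be detected or immunoprecipitated with anti-FLAG antibodies. As the backbone name and the listed CMV forward sequencing primer indicate, expression is driven by the cytomegalovirus immediate-early promoter, which gives strong constitutive transcription in most mammalian cell lines.

In bacteria the plasmid is maintained as a high-copy replicon under ampicillin selection. It also carries a neomycin resistance marker, allowing G418 selection of stably transfected mammalian cells in addition to transient transfection. No feature table is provided, so details such as the polyadenylation signal or the specific origins of replication are not stated in the record. The associated publication describes ZNF668 as a tumor suppressor in breast cancer that regulates p53 stability and function. This is consistent with using the construct for ectopic expression of tagged ZNF668 to study its protein interactions, localization and effects on the p53 pathway in cultured cells.
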