>Addgene plasmid #42636 | ZNF668-Flag | addgene partial sequence | sequence record 61050 | CMV-F  5'-CGCAAATGGGCGGTAGGCGTG-3'
AACCGTCAGAATTAACCATGGACTACAAAGACCATGACGGTGATTATAAAGATCATGACATCGATTACAA
GGATGACGATGACAAGCTTGCGGCCGCGAATTCGCCCTTCATGGAAGTGGAGGCTGCAGAGGCCCGGTCC
CCAGCCCCCGGCTACAAGCGCTCGGGCCGCCGCTACAAGTGCCTGTCCTGTACCAAGACATTTCCAAACG
CGCCCAGGGCAGCGCGCCACGCTGCCACACATGGGCCGGCAGACTGCTCTGAAGAGGTGGCCGAGGTGAA
GCCAAAGCCAGAGACAGAAGCTAAGGCAGAGGAAGCCAGTGGGGAGAAGGTGTCAGGCTCCGCGGCCAAG
CCTAGGCCCTATGCGTGTCCGCTATGCCCCAAGGCCTACAAGACGGCACCCGAGCTGCGCAGCCACGGGC
GCAGCCACACGGGGGAGAAGCCCTTTCCGTGCCCCGAGTGCGGCCGCCGCTTCATGCAGCCCGTGTGCCT
GCGCGTGCACCTGGCCTCGCACGCTGGCGAACTGCCCTTCCGCTGTGCGCACTGCCCGAAGGCCTATGGC
GCGCTCTCCAAGCTCAAGATCCACCAGCGTGGCCACACAGGCGAGCGGCCTTACGCCTGCGCCGACTGCG
GCAAGAGCTTTGCTGACCCTTCAGTGTTCCGCAAGCACCGGCGTACTCACGCTGGCCTGCGGCCCTACAG
CTGTGAGCGTTGCGGTAAAGCCTATGCGGAGCTCAAGGACCTCCGCAACCATGAGCGGTCCCACACCGGC
GAGCGCCCCTTCCTCTGCTCCGAGTGCGGGAAGAGCTTCTCCCGCTCATCCTCGCTCACGTGCCACCAGC
GCATCCACGCGGC
